>Addgene plasmid #180528 | KTK_032 | addgene full sequence | sequence record 359433 | Addgene NGS Result
ATCAGCAATAAACCAGCCAGCCGGAAGGGCCGAGCGCAGAAGTGGTCCTGCAACTTTATCCGCCTCCATC
CAGTCTATTAATTGTTGCCGGGAAGCTAGAGTAAGTAGTTCGCCAGTTAATAGTTTGCGCAACGTTGTTG
CCATTGCTACAGGCATCGTGGTGTCACGCTCGTCGTTTGGTATGGCTTCATTCAGCTCCGGTTCCCAACG
ATCAAGGCGAGTTACATGATCCCCCATGTTGTGCAAAAAAGCGGTTAGCTCCTTCGGTCCTCCGATCGTT
GTCAGAAGTAAGTTGGCCGCAGTGTTATCACTCATGGTTATGGCAGCACTGCATAATTCTCTTACTGTCA
TGCCATCCGTAAGATGCTTTTCTGTGACTGGTGAGTACTCAACCAAGTCATTCTGAGAATAGTGTATGCG
GCGACCGAGTTGCTCTTGCCCGGCGTCAATACGGGATAATACCGCGCCACATAGCAGAACTTTAAAAGTG
CTCATCATTGGAAAACGTTCTTCGGGGCGAAAACTCTCAAGGATCTTACCGCTGTTGAGATCCAGTTCGA
TGTAACCCACTCGTGCACCCAACTGATCTTCAGCATCTTTTACTTTCACCAGCGTTTCTGGGTGAGCAAA
AACAGGAAGGCAAAATGCCGCAAAAAAGGGAATAAGGGCGACACGGAAATGTTGAATACTCATACTCTTC
CTTTTTCAATATTATTGAAGCATTTATCAGGGTTATTGTCTCATGAGCGGATACATATTTGAATGTATTT
AGAAAAATAAACAAATAGGGGTTCCGCGCACATTTCCCCGAAAAGTGCCACCTGTCATGACCAAAATCCC
TTAACGTGAGTTTTCGTTCCACTGAGCGTCAGACCCCGTAGAAAAGATCAAAGGATCTTCTTGAGATCCT
TTTTTTCTGCGCGTAATCTGCTGCTTGCAAACAAAAAAACCACCGCTACCAGCGGTGGTTTGTTTGCCGG
ATCAAGAGCTACCAACTCTTTTTCCGAAGGTAACTGGCTTCAGCAGAGCGCAGATACCAAATACTGTTCT
TCTAGTGTAGCCGTAGTTAGGCCACCACTTCAAGAACTCTGTAGCACCGCCTACATACCTCGCTCTGCTA
ATCCTGTTACCAGTGGCTGCTGCCAGTGGCGATAAGTCGTGTCTTACCGGGTTGGACTCAAGACGATAGT
TACCGGATAAGGCGCAGCGGTCGGGCTGAACGGGGGGTTCGTGCACACAGCCCAGCTTGGAGCGAACGAC
CTACACCGAACTGAGATACCTACAGCGTGAGCTATGAGAAAGCGCCACGCTTCCCGAAGGGAGAAAGGCG
GACAGGTATCCGGTAAGCGGCAGGGTCGGAACAGGAGAGCGCACGAGGGAGCTTCCAGGGGGAAACGCCT
GGTATCTTTATAGTCCTGTCGGGTTTCGCCACCTCTGACTTGAGCGTCGATTTTTGTGATGCTCGTCAGG
GGGGCGGAGCCTATGGAAAAACGCCAGCAACGCGGCCTTTTTACGGTTCCTGGCCTTTTGCTGGCCTTTT
GCTCACATGTTCTTTCCTGCGTTATCCCCTGATTCTGTGGATAACCGTAGTCGGTCTCTGACCTGGTGCA
AAACCTTTCGCGGTATGGCATGATAGCGCCTGGCTGAGACCAAGATTATCAAAAAGGATCTTCACCTAGA
TCCTTTTAAATTAAAAATGAAGTTTTAAATCAATCTAAAGTATATATGAGTAAACTTGGTCTGACAGTTA
CCAATGCTTAATCAGTGAGGCACCTATCTCAGCGATCTGTCTATTTCGTTCATCCATAGTTGCCTGACTC
CCCGTCGTGTAGATAACTACGATACGGGAGGGCTTACCATCTGGCCCCAGTGCTGCAATGATACCGCGGG
ACCCACGCTCACCGGCTCCAGATTT
Features (pLannotate 1.2.2; 4 found; start..end, strand, type, name):
    694..798     -  promoter       AmpR promoter: bla
    901..1489    +  rep_origin     ori: high-copy-number ColE1/pMB1/pBR322/pUC origin of replication
   1604..1640    +  promoter       lacIq promoter (fragment): lacI (mutant); In the lacIq allele, a single base change in the promoter boosts expression of the lacI gene about 10-fold.
   1748..693     -  CDS            AmpR (across the origin): β-lactamase; bla; confers resistance to ampicillin, carbenicillin, and related antibiotics
