[The description below was written by a language model from this plasmid's Addgene catalogue record and pLannotate feature annotations shown in this document.]
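Description:
KTK_032 is a small entry (part) vector from the Komagataeibacter Tool Kit, a modular cloning system built for assembling multigene constructs in cellulose-producing bacteria. It stores a single regulatory part, the pLac promoter from E. coli, so that it can be combined with other toolkit parts into expression units. The catalogue classifies it as a bacterial expression plasmid maintained at high copy number in a standard E. coli cloning strain under ampicillin selection. The cloning method is recorded only as restriction-enzyme based, and the flanking cloning sites are not specified.

The sequenced record is about 1.9 kb and contains little beyond the elements needed for propagation. These are a high-copy ColE1/pUC-type origin of replication and a β-lactamase (AmpR) gene driven by its own bla promoter, with the coding sequence spanning the numbering origin of the circular map. The only other annotated feature is a short fragment scored as a lacIq promoter, located between the origin and the end of the resistance gene. No feature is explicitly labelled as the lac promoter. The pLac part presumably sits in this same short interval, but the annotation does not confirm that or define its boundaries.

There is also a discrepancy over the backbone. The catalogue lists pSEVA331, but the annotated ampicillin marker and ColE1-type origin are not the parts normally associated with that SEVA designation. The feature table therefore looks more like a minimal AmpR/high-copy storage vector than a broad-host-range plasmid. As an entry vector, KTK_032 mainly serves as a promoter source for downstream assemblies rather than as a standalone expression construct.
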