Addgene plasmid #180528: KTK_032
Purpose: Entry vector containing pLac promoter
Depositing lab: Tom Ellis. Depositing organization: Imperial College London. Publication: Komagataeibacter Tool Kit (KTK): A Modular Cloning System for Multigene Constructs and Programmed Protein Secretion from Cellulose Producing Bacteria. Goosens VJ, Walker KT, Aragon SM, Singh A, Senthivel VR, Dekker L, Caro-Astorga J, Buat MLA, Song W, Lee KY, Ellis T. ACS Synth Biol. 2021 Dec 17;10(12):3422-3434. doi: 10.1021/acssynbio.1c00358. Epub 2021 Nov 12. PubMed 34767345.
Backbone
  Vector backbone: pSEVA331
  Vector type: Bacterial Expression
Growth in bacteria
  Bacterial resistance: Ampicillin, 100 μg/mL
  Growth temperature: 37°C
  Growth strain: DH5alpha
  Copy number: High Copy
Gene/Insert
  Gene/Insert name: pLac promoter
  Species: E. coli
  Cloning method: Restriction Enzyme; 5′ cloning site unknown (unknown if destroyed)
Terms and licenses: Academic/Nonprofit Terms; Industry Terms: Not Available to Industry
Depositor comments: Read the preprint at https://www.biorxiv.org/content/10.1101/2021.06.09.447691v1.full
How to cite: KTK_032 was a gift from Tom Ellis (Addgene plasmid # 180528 ; http://n2t.net/addgene:180528 ; RRID:Addgene_180528)
